Addgene plasmid #128225: pAK008
Purpose: classic sgRNA backbone for tRNA-gRNA array, Position 2
Depositing lab: Vladimir Nekrasov. Depositing organization: Rothamsted Research. Publication: A modular cloning toolkit for genome editing in plants. Hahn F, Korolev A, Sanjurjo Loures L, Nekrasov V. BMC Plant Biol. 2020 Apr 23;20(1):179. doi: 10.1186/s12870-020-02388-2. PubMed 32326901.
Backbone
  Vector backbone: pUC57-Kan-mini
  Backbone manufacturer: GenScript
  Vector type: Plant Expression, CRISPR, Synthetic Biology
Growth in bacteria
  Bacterial resistance: Kanamycin, 50 μg/mL
  Growth temperature: 37°C
  Growth strain: DH5alpha
  Copy number: High Copy
Gene/Insert
  Gene/Insert name: classic sgRNA backbone for tRNA-gRNA array, Position 2
  Species: Synthetic
Terms and licenses: Academic/Nonprofit Terms; Industry Terms: Not Available to Industry
How to cite: pAK008 was a gift from Vladimir Nekrasov (Addgene plasmid # 128225 ; http://n2t.net/addgene:128225 ; RRID:Addgene_128225)
