[The description below was written by a language model from this plasmid's Addgene catalogue record and pLannotate feature annotations shown in this document.]
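Description:
pAK008 is a small (about 2.6 kb) cloning module built on the pUC57-Kan-mini backbone and belonging to a modular cloning toolkit for plant genome editing. It is propagated in E. coli from the high-copy ColE1/pUC origin and selected with kanamycin through the KanR (aph(3')-Ia) gene. Short annotated fragments of rop, bom and lacI appear to be backbone or cassette remnants rather than functional elements.

The synthetic insert is described as the "classic" sgRNA backbone for position 2 of a tRNA-gRNA array. The feature table shows a partial Streptococcus pyogenes Cas9 gRNA scaffold followed immediately by a tRNA. Next comes a lac cassette (CAP binding site, lac promoter and operator, pUC18/19 multiple cloning site and a lacZα fragment), and then a second partial gRNA scaffold. This layout is consistent with a design in which the lacZα cassette acts as a replaceable placeholder, presumably allowing blue/white screening when a guide spacer is inserted between the tRNA and the downstream scaffold. The record does not state the cloning enzymes, the overhangs or the exact assembly procedure.

In tRNA-gRNA arrays generally, several guides are transcribed as one polycistronic RNA, and endogenous tRNA-processing enzymes cut at the tRNA units to release the individual sgRNAs. The position designation indicates that this module supplies the second unit in such an ordered array. No plant promoter, terminator or Cas9 gene is annotated, so those parts must be provided by other constructs. pAK008 therefore serves as an intermediate building block for multiplexed CRISPR/Cas9 editing constructs in plants, not as a stand-alone expression vector.
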