Features (pLannotate 1.2.2; 13 found; start..end, strand, type, name):
     72..122     +  misc_RNA       gRNA scaffold (fragment): guide RNA scaffold for the Streptococcus pyogenes CRISPR/Cas9 system
    128..198     +  ncRNA          tRNA: Accession: RF00005 - tRNA
    208..250     +  CDS            lacI (fragment): lac repressor; lacI; The lac repressor binds to the lac operator to inhibit transcription in E. coli. This inhibition can be relieved by adding lactose or isopropyl-β-D-thiogalactopyranoside (IPTG).
    263..284     +  protein_bind   CAP binding site: CAP binding activates transcription in the presence of cAMP. E. coli catabolite activator protein
    299..329     +  promoter       lac promoter: promoter for the E. coli lac operon
    337..353     +  protein_bind   lac operator: The lac repressor binds to the lac operator to inhibit transcription in E. coli. This inhibition can be relieved by adding lactose or isopropyl-β-D-thiogalactopyranoside (IPTG). lac repressor encoded by lacI
    390..446     -  misc_feature   MCS: pUC18/19 multiple cloning site
    443..600     +  CDS            lacZα (fragment): LacZα fragment of β-galactosidase; lacZ fragment
    606..705     -  misc_feature   bom (fragment): basis of mobility region from pBR322
    794..833     +  misc_RNA       gRNA scaffold (fragment): guide RNA scaffold for the Streptococcus pyogenes CRISPR/Cas9 system
    911..1499    -  rep_origin     ori: high-copy-number ColE1/pMB1/pBR322/pUC origin of replication
   1677..2486    -  CDS            KanR: aminoglycoside phosphotransferase; aph(3')-Ia; confers resistance to kanamycin in bacteria or G418 (Geneticin®) in eukaryotes
   2593..35      +  CDS            rop (fragment) (across the origin): Rop protein, which maintains plasmids at low copy number; rop
>Addgene plasmid #128225 | pAK008 | addgene full sequence | sequence record 252857 | Addgene NGS Result
TCGCGCGTTTCGGTGATGACGGTGAAAACCTCTGACACATGCAGCTCCCGGACGTCATTGTCGATGGTCT
CAAAATAAGGCTAGTCCGTTATCAACTTGAAAAAGTGGCACCGAGTCGGTGCAACAAAGCACCAGTGGTC
TAGTGGTAGAATAGTACCCTGCCACGGTACAGACCCGGGTTCGATTCCCGGCTGGTGCATTGTCTTCGCA
GCTGGCACGACAGGTTTCCCGACTGGAAAGCGGGCAGTGAGCGCAACGCAATTAATGTGAGTTAGCTCAC
TCATTAGGCACCCCAGGCTTTACACTTTATGCTTCCGGCTCGTATGTTGTGTGGAATTGTGAGCGGATAA
CAATTTCACACAGGAAACAGCTATGACCATGATTACGCCAAGCTTGCATGCCTGCAGGTCGACTCTAGAG
GATCCCCGGGTACCGAGCTCGAATTCACTGGCCGTCGTTTTACAACGTCGTGACTGGGAAAACCCTGGCG
TTACCCAACTTAATCGCCTTGCAGCACATCCCCCTTTCGCCAGCTGGCGTAATAGCGAAGAGGCCCGCAC
CGATCGCCCTTCCCAACAGTTGCGCAGCCTGAATGGCGAATGGCGCCTGATGCGGTATTTTCTCCTTACG
CATCTGTGCGGTATTTCACACCGCATATGGTGCACTCTCAGTACAATCTGCTCTGATGCCGCATAGTTAA
GCCAGCCCCGACACCCGCCAACACCCGCTGACGCGCCCTGACGGGCTTGTCTGCTCCCGGCATCCGCTTA
CAGACAAGCTGTGACGAAGACAAGTTTTAGAGCTAGAAATAGCAAGTTAAAATAAGGCTAGTCTGAGACC
ATCATTGTCACATGTGAGCAAAAGGCCAGCAAAAGGCCAGGAACCGTAAAAAGGCCGCGTTGCTGGCGTT
TTTCCATAGGCTCCGCCCCCCTGACGAGCATCACAAAAATCGACGCTCAAGTCAGAGGTGGCGAAACCCG
ACAGGACTATAAAGATACCAGGCGTTTCCCCCTGGAAGCTCCCTCGTGCGCTCTCCTGTTCCGACCCTGC
CGCTTACCGGATACCTGTCCGCCTTTCTCCCTTCGGGAAGCGTGGCGCTTTCTCATAGCTCACGCTGTAG
GTATCTCAGTTCGGTGTAGGTCGTTCGCTCCAAGCTGGGCTGTGTGCACGAACCCCCCGTTCAGCCCGAC
CGCTGCGCCTTATCCGGTAACTATCGTCTTGAGTCCAACCCGGTAAGACACGACTTATCGCCACTGGCAG
CAGCCACTGGTAACAGGATTAGCAGAGCGAGGTATGTAGGCGGTGCTACAGAGTTCTTGAAGTGGTGGCC
TAACTACGGCTACACTAGAAGAACAGTATTTGGTATCTGCGCTCTGCTGAAGCCAGTTACCTTCGGAAAA
AGAGTTGGTAGCTCTTGATCCGGCAAACAAACCACCGCTGGTAGCGGTGGTTTTTTTGTTTGCAAGCAGC
AGATTACGCGCAGAAAAAAAGGATCTCAAGAAGATCCTTTGATCTTTTCTACGGGGTCTGACGCTCAGTG
GAACGAAAACTCACGTTAAGGGATTTTGGTCATGAGATTATCAAAAAGGATCTTCACCTAGATCCTTTTA
AATTAAAAATGAAGTTTTAAATCAAGCCCAATCTGAATAATGTTACAACCAATTAACCAATTCTGATTAG
AAAAACTCATCGAGCATCAAATGAAACTGCAATTTATTCATATCAGGATTATCAATACCATATTTTTGAA
AAAGCCGTTTCTGTAATGAAGGAGAAAACTCACCGAGGCAGTTCCATAGGATGGCAAGATCCTGGTATCG
GTCTGCGATTCCGACTCGTCCAACATCAATACAACCTATTAATTTCCCCTCGTCAAAAATAAGGTTATCA
AGTGAGAAATCACCATGAGTGACGACTGAATCCGGTGAGAATGGCAAAAGTTTATGCATTTCTTTCCAGA
CTTGTTCAACAGGCCAGCCATTACGCTCGTCATCAAAATCACTCGCATCAACCAAACCGTTATTCATTCG
TGATTGCGCCTGAGCGAGACGAAATACGCGATCGCTGTTAAAAGGACAATTACAAACAGGAATCGAATGC
AACCGGCGCAGGAACACTGCCAGCGCATCAACAATATTTTCACCTGAATCAGGATATTCTTCTAATACCT
GGAATGCTGTTTTTCCGGGGATCGCAGTGGTGAGTAACCATGCATCATCAGGAGTACGGATAAAATGCTT
GATGGTCGGAAGAGGCATAAATTCCGTCAGCCAGTTTAGTCTGACCATCTCATCTGTAACATCATTGGCA
ACGCTACCTTTGCCATGTTTCAGAAACAACTCTGGCGCATCGGGCTTCCCATACAAGCGATAGATTGTCG
CACCTGATTGCCCGACATTATCGCGAGCCCATTTATACCCATATAAATCAGCATCCATGTTGGAATTTAA
TCGCGGCCTCGACGTTTCCCGTTGAATATGGCTCATAACACCCCTTGTATTACTGTTTATGTAAGCAGAC
AGTTTTATTGTTCATGATGATATATTTTTATCTTGTGCAATGTAACATCAGAGATTTTGAGACACGGGCC
AGAGCTGCA
